Addgene plasmid #52905: pLpC-Cat-L-IFP-F[1]+Plum (mammalian)
Purpose: Binary retroviral pl. (puromycin). Cat(PacI/ClaI):Linker (GGGGS)X2+IFP-F[2]. In the second MCS, the Plum fluorescent protein is cloned in between PmeI/SalI.Confers ampicillin resistance to DH5α.
Depositing lab: Stephen Michnick. Depositing organization: University of Montreal. Publication: An infrared reporter to detect spatiotemporal dynamics of protein-protein interactions. Tchekanda E, Sivanesan D, Michnick SW. Nat Methods. 2014 Jun;11(6):641-4. doi: 10.1038/nmeth.2934. Epub 2014 Apr 20. PubMed 24747815.
Backbone
  Vector backbone: pLpC
  Backbone manufacturer: Addgene
  Vector type: Mammalian Expression, Retroviral
  Selectable markers: Puromycin
Growth in bacteria
  Bacterial resistance: Ampicillin, 100 μg/mL
  Growth temperature: 37°C
  Growth strain: DH5alpha
  Copy number: High Copy
Gene/Insert
  Gene/Insert name: Cat-L-IFP-F[1]+Plum
  Species: H. sapiens (human); Deinococcus radiodurans
  Promoter: Unknown
  Tag / fusion protein: L-IFP-F[1] (C terminal on insert)
  Cloning method: Restriction Enzyme; 5′ cloning site PacI (not destroyed); 3′ cloning site EcoRI (not destroyed)
  Sequencing primers: 5′ Unknown; 3′ Unknown
Terms and licenses: Academic/Nonprofit Terms; Industry Terms: Not Available to Industry
How to cite: pLpC-Cat-L-IFP-F[1]+Plum (mammalian) was a gift from Stephen Michnick (Addgene plasmid # 52905 ; http://n2t.net/addgene:52905 ; RRID:Addgene_52905)
