[The description below was written by a language model from this plasmid's Addgene catalogue record.]
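Description:
pLpC-Cat-L-IFP-F[1]+Plum (mammalian) is a retroviral mammalian expression plasmid built on the pLpC backbone. It is maintained in E. coli as a high-copy plasmid under ampicillin selection, and it carries a puromycin marker for selecting transduced or transfected mammalian cells. The record calls it a "binary" retroviral plasmid, meaning it has two cloning sites and can express two separate inserts from one vector. No feature table is provided and the promoter is listed as unknown, so the driving elements, LTRs and packaging signal cannot be described from the record.

The main insert is a fusion in which "Cat" is joined at its C terminus, through a flexible linker of two GGGGS repeats, to a fragment of IFP, the infrared fluorescent protein derived from a Deinococcus radiodurans bacteriophytochrome. The record does not spell out what Cat is; the listed species suggest it is the human component. Cat sits between PacI and ClaI sites, and the whole fusion cassette is bounded by PacI and EcoRI. The record is inconsistent about the fragment: the plasmid name, insert name and tag field all say IFP-F[1], whereas the purpose text says IFP-F[2]. The second cloning site holds the far-red fluorescent protein Plum between PmeI and SalI, presumably as an independent marker of cells expressing the construct.

The associated publication describes an infrared reporter for following the spatiotemporal dynamics of protein-protein interactions. This fits a protein-fragment complementation design, in which split IFP fragments fused to two partner proteins reconstitute fluorescence when the partners associate. This plasmid would supply one half of such a pair.
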