>Addgene plasmid #52905 | pLpC-Cat-L-IFP-F[1]+Plum (mammalian) | depositor partial sequence | sequence record 82276 | Insert
ATG
[1050 nt withheld, positions 4-1053]
