>Addgene plasmid #52905 | pLpC-Cat-L-IFP-F[1]+Plum (mammalian) | addgene partial sequence | sequence record 83308 | CMV-F 5'-CGCAAATGGGCGGTAGGCGTG-3'
ACTAGAGAACCCACTGCTTACTGGCTTATCGAAATTAATACGACTCACTATAGGGAGACCCAAGCTTGGT
ACCGAGCTCGGATCCTTAATTAAACCATG
[821 nt withheld, positions 100-920]
